>Addgene plasmid #241915 | pDestTol2CR-QUASM1:GCaMP7s-NLS-P2A-mKate2-NLS | addgene full sequence | sequence record 487161 | Addgene NGS Result
TTATACATAGTTGATAATTCACTGGCCGTCGTTTTACGGTACCATCGATGATGATCCAGACATGATAAGA
TACATTGATGAGTTTGGACAAACCACAACTAGAATGCAGTGAAAAAAATGCTTTATTTGTGAAATTTGTG
ATGCTATTGCTTTATTTGTAACCATTATAAGCTGCAATAAACAAGTTAACAACAACAATTGCATTCATTT
TATGTTTCAGGTTCAGGGGGAGGTGTGGGAGGTTTTTTAAAGCAAGTAAAACCTCTACAAATGTGGTATG
GCTGATTATGATCCTCTAGATCAGATCTCCATAGAGCCCACCGCATCCCCAGCATGCCTGCTATTGTCTT
CCCAATCCTCCCCCTTGCTGTCCTGCCCCACCCCACCCCCCAGAATAGAATGACACCTACTCAGACAATG
CGATGCAATTTCCTCATTTTATTAGGAAAGGACAGTGGGAGTGGCACCTTCCAGGGTCAAGGAAGGCACG
GGGGAGGGGCAAACAACAGATGGCTGGCAACTAGAAGGCACAGTCGAGGCTGATCAGCGGGTTTAAACGG
GCCCTCTAGACTCGAGCGGCCGCCACTGTGCTGGATATCTGCAGAATTCACCTGCTCCTCCTGCTCCCGC
TGCTGCGCCTCCGGACAGTTTGTGCCCCAGTTTGCTAGGGAGGTCGCAGTATCTGGCCACAGCCACCTCG
TGCTGCTCGACGTAGGTCTCTTTGTCGGCCTCCTTGATTCTTTCCAGTCTTCTGTCCACATAGTAGACGC
CGGGCATCTTGAGGTTCTTAGCGGGTTTCTTGGATCTGTATGTGGTCTTCAAGTTGCAGATCAGGTGGCC
CCCGCCCACGAGCTTCAGGGCCATGTCGGCTCTGCCTTCCAGGCCGCCGTCAGCGGGGTACAGGGTCTCG
GTGGAGGCCTCCCAGCCGAGTGTTTTCTTCTGCATCACAGGGCCGTTGGATGGGAAGTTCACCCCTCTGA
TCTTGACGTTGTAGATGAGGCAGCCGTCCTGGAGGCTGGTGTCCTGGGTAGCGGTCAGCACGCCCCCGTC
TTCGTATGTGGTGACTCTCTCCCATGTGAAGCCCTCAGGGAAGGACTGCTTAAAGAAGTCGGGGATGCCC
TGGGTGTGGTTGATGAAGGTTTTGCTGCCGTACATGAAGCTGGTAGCCAGGATGTCGAAGGCGAAGGGGA
GAGGGCCGCCCTCGACGGCCTTGATTCTCATGGTCTGGGTGCCCTCGTAGGGCTTGCCTTCGCCCTCGGA
TGTGCACTTGAAGTGGTGGTTGTTCACGGTGCCCTCCATGTACAGCTTCATGTGCATGTTCTCCTTAATC
AGCTCTTCGCCCTTAGACACCATGGTGGCGGTCACTGTCTGCTTTGCTGTTGGTCTGGGCTCCTGGGTCA
CTGGCTTACTAATGGAGTCTTTATGTATGAGGACTCTTATCAATTGTTCTTCTATAAAGGTCTGCAGTGT
TTCTGTTCGTCCCCTACATGGACACCCAGAGCCTCCTAAATACAGGAGCCCTGATAACTGCACAAGTGCT
CAGATTCCAGCAGGGTGGAAAATGAGATAAAGTGTGCAGATGGGGAGGGGGACGTGAATGAGAGATTTGA
GGGATGAAAAGGATGGATGAACGCATTGAAAATAGCCCCTTTCACAAAATAATACCAGTAAATTGTCATA
TAATTAATGACCAGACCTTTACCTGTAAATGATGTGATGTTCATATACAGAAGAATGCCAACAATTTACA
GATGATTTTACAAATTCTTAATTTTCCTTTTCTAAATGGATTTGTTCACACATTATCTCTTCAAAGCAAT
TGAATTTTCTGGAAAAGATTGGCTGTGTGTGTAAAAGGTGCTACTGAGGAATTTAATGTGACATGGAATG
AAGCAAACAGCAGCCTAAGACAGGATGGCAGGAAAAATGTCACATGTTTAAAATAAGAGTGAAACCAACG
ACCTGGACTTATAGAGACTGTGTGTCCTTAGGCAAAGCTCTTGTACAAACAGTGCTTGTGACTGTGAAAT
TCGGGGTTTGCCTGGATTGTGTTAAATGTGTGCTTGGATGTATCATAAAAAAGAATCGGTTCTCTGTATT
TGACATTTTCTGTAATTTATCTAAAGTTACAACTGGCTATGCCTGATTTTTATCACTATTGAATCAATCA
TTTTAAAGAATGTTAAGTCTGCTGATTTGGAGAGCTCATTTACATTTATTTTGAATGTCTCTTATTTAAC
ACAACTGATTTAAGCTTTAGATCTGCGAAGATACGGCCACGGGTGCTCTTGATCCTGTGGCTGATTTTGG
ACTGTGCTGCTCGCAGCTGCTGATGAATCACATACTTCCTCCATTTTCTTCCACTGATTGACTGTTATAA
TTTCCCTAATTTCCAGGTCAAGGTGCTGTGCATTGTGGTAATAGATGTGACATGACGTCACTTCCAAAGG
ACCAATGAACATGTCTGACCAATTTCATATAATGTGAAAACGATTTTCATAGGCAGAATAAATAACATTT
AAATTAAACTGGGCATCAGCGCAATTCAATTGGTTTGGTAATAGCAAGGGAAAATAGAATGAAGTGATCT
CCAAAAAATAAGTACTTTTTGACTGTAAATAAAATTGTAAGGAGTAAAAAGTACTTTTTTTTCTAAAAAA
ATGTAATTAAGTAAAAGTAAAAGTATTGATTTTTAATTGTACTCAAGTAAAGTAAAAATCCCCAAAAATA
ATACTTAAGTACAGTAATCAAGTAAAATTACTCAAGTACTTTACACCTCTGGTTCTTGACCCCCTACCTT
CAGCAAGCCCAGCAGATCCACTAGTTCTAGAGCGGCCGCCACCGCGGTGGAGCTCCAGCTTTTGTTCCCT
TTAGTGAGGGTTAATTGCGCGCTTGGCGTAATCATGGTCATAGCTGTTTCCTGTGTGAAATTGTTATCCG
CTCACAATTCCACACAACATACGAGCCGGAAGCATAAAGTGTAAAGCCTGGGGTGCCTAATGAGTGAGCT
AACTCACATTAATTGCGTTGCGCTCACTGCCCGCTTTCCAGTCGGGAAACCTGTCGTGCCAGCTGCATTA
ATGAATCGGCCAACGCGCGGGGAGAGGCGGTTTGCGTATTGGGCGCTCTTCCGCTTCCTCGCTCACTGAC
TCGCTGCGCTCGGTCGTTCGGCTGCGGCGAGCGGTATCAGCTCACTCAAAGGCGGTAATACGGTTATCCA
CAGAATCAGGGGATAACGCAGGAAAGAACATGTGAGCAAAAGGCCAGCAAAAGGCCAGGAACCGTAAAAA
GGCCGCGTTGCTGGCGTTTTTCCATAGGCTCCGCCCCCCTGACGAGCATCACAAAAATCGACGCTCAAGT
CAGAGGTGGCGAAACCCGACAGGACTATAAAGATACCAGGCGTTTCCCCCTGGAAGCTCCCTCGTGCGCT
CTCCTGTTCCGACCCTGCCGCTTACCGGATACCTGTCCGCCTTTCTCCCTTCGGGAAGCGTGGCGCTTTC
TCATAGCTCACGCTGTAGGTATCTCAGTTCGGTGTAGGTCGTTCGCTCCAAGCTGGGCTGTGTGCACGAA
CCCCCCGTTCAGCCCGACCGCTGCGCCTTATCCGGTAACTATCGTCTTGAGTCCAACCCGGTAAGACACG
ACTTATCGCCACTGGCAGCAGCCACTGGTAACAGGATTAGCAGAGCGAGGTATGTAGGCGGTGCTACAGA
GTTCTTGAAGTGGTGGCCTAACTACGGCTACACTAGAAGAACAGTATTTGGTATCTGCGCTCTGCTGAAG
CCAGTTACCTTCGGAAAAAGAGTTGGTAGCTCTTGATCCGGCAAACAAACCACCGCTGGTAGCGGTGGTT
TTTTTGTTTGCAAGCAGCAGATTACGCGCAGAAAAAAAGGATCTCAAGAAGATCCTTTGATCTTTTCTAC
GGGGTCTGACGCTCAGTGGAACGAAAACTCACGTTAAGGCATTTTGGTCATGAGATTATCAAAAAGGATC
TTCACCTAGATCCTTTTAAATTAAAAATGAAGTTTTAAATCAATCTAAAGTATATATGAGTAAACTTGGT
CTGACAGTTACCAATGCTTAATCAGTGAGGCACCTATCTCAGCGATCTGTCTATTTCGTTCATCCATAGT
TGCCTGACTCCCCGTCGTGTAGATAACTACGATACGGGAGGGCTTACCATCTGGCCCCAGTGCTGCAATG
ATACCGCGAGACCCACGCTCACCGGCTCCAGATTTATCAGCAATAAACCAGCCAGCCGGAAGGGCCGAGC
GCAGAAGTGGTCCTGCAACTTTATCCGCCTCCATCCAGTCTATTAATTGTTGCCGGGAAGCTAGAGTAAG
TAGTTCGCCAGTTAATAGTTTGCGCAACGTTGTTGCCATTGCTACAGGCATCGTGGTGTCACGCTCGTCG
TTTGGTATGGCTTCATTCAGCTCCGGTTCCCAACGATCAAGGCGAGTTACATGATCCCCCATGTTGTGCA
AAAAAGCGGTTAGCTCCTTCGGTCCTCCGATCGTTGTCAGAAGTAAGTTGGCCGCAGTGTTATCACTCAT
GGTTATGGCAGCACTGCATAATTCTCTTACTGTCATGCCATCCGTAAGATGCTTTTCTGTGACTGGTGAG
TACTCAACCAAGTCATTCTGAGAATAGTGTATGCGGCGACCGAGTTGCTCTTGCCCGGCGTCAATACGGG
ATAATACCGCGCCACATAGCAGAACTTTAAAAGTGCTCATCATTGGAAAACGTTCTTCGGGGCGAAAACT
CTCAAGGATCTTACCGCTGTTGAGATCCAGTTCGATGTAACCCACTCGTGCACCCAACTGATCTTCAGCA
TCTTTTACTTTCACCAGCGTTTCTGGGTGAGCAAAAACAGGAAGGCAAAATGCCGCAAAAAAGGGAATAA
GGGCGACACGGAAATGTTGAATACTCATACTCTTCCTTTTTCAATATTATTGAAGCATTTATCAGGGTTA
TTGTCTCATGAGCGGATACATATTTGAATGTATTTAGAAAAATAAACAAATAGGGGTTCCGCGCACATTT
CCCCGAAAAGTGCCACCTAAATTGTAAGCGTTAATATTTTGTTAAAATTCGCGTTAAATTTTTGTTAAAT
CAGCTCATTTTTTAACCAATAGGCCGAAATCGGCAAAATCCCTTATAAATCAAAAGAATAGACCGAGATA
GGGT
[37 nt withheld, positions 5185-5221]
AAAGAACGTGGACTCCAACGTCAAAGG
[32 nt withheld, positions 5249-5280]
GCTGGCTAAGAACTCATCAGCCTCCCCGGTCCATCTACCCACGTACCAATGCACCAATTGGCCACAATGA
CGGCTACTACATGGTGCCATTCCTTCCTCTTTATAGGAATGGAGACTACCTCCTGTCCAACAATGCTCTT
GGATACGAGTACGCCTACCTGTTGGACCCAGGTCATTGCACAACACCAGAAATGCCCTCTGATCTGCAAA
AGACGTGAATATCTGTTCAGACACCCATATCCACTCTGTTCCACACAGGTCAGAGGTTTGTCCAGGAGTT
CTTGACAGAGGTGTAAAAAGTACTCAAAAATTTTACTCAAGTGAAAGTACAAGTACTTAGGGAAAATTTT
ACTCAATTAAAAGTAAAAGTATCTGGCTAGAATCTTACTTGAGTAAAAGTAAAAAAGTACTCCATTAAAA
TTGTACTTGAGTATTAAGGAAGTAAAAGTAAAAGCAAGAAAGAAAACTAGAGATTCTTGTTTAAGCTTTT
AATCTCAAAAAACATTAAATGAAATGCATACAAGGTTTTATCCTGCTTTAGAACTGTTTGTATTTAATTA
TCAAACTATAAGACAGACAATCTAATGCCAGTACACGCTACTCAAAGTTGTAAAACCTCAGATTTAACTT
CAGTAGAAGCTGATTCTCAAAATTGTTAGTGTCAAGCCTAGCTCTTTTGGGGCTGAAAAGCAATCCTGCA
GTGCTGAAAAGCCTCTCACAGGCAGCCGATGCGGGAAGAGGTGTATTAGTCTTGATAGAGAGGCTGCAAA
TAGCAGGAAACGTGAGCAGAGACTCCCTGGTGTCTGAAACACAGGCCAGATGGGCCCTCGAGCAGGAAAC
AGCTATGACCATGATTACGCCAAGCTATCAACTTTGTATAGAAAAGTTGCAAAAGCTGGGTACCGAGCTC
CACCGCGGTGGCGGCCGCAAGGATAAACAATTATCCTCACGGGTAATCGCTTATCCTCAAGGATAAACAA
TTATCCTCACGGGTAATCGCTTATCCTCAAGGATAAACAATTATCCTCGCAAGGGTCGACTCTAGAGGGT
ATATAATGGATCCCATCGCGTCTCAGCCTCACTTTGAGCTCCTCCACACGAATTCCCTCGACCTCGAAGA
CGCGTCCAAGTTTGTACAAAAAAGCAGGCTGGACGGATCCACCATGGTCGACTCATCACGTCGTAAGTGG
AATAAGACAGGTCACGCAGTCAGAGTGATAGGTCGGCTGAGCTCACTCGAGAACGTCTATATCAAGGCCG
ACAAGCAGAAGAACGGCATCAAGGCGAACTTCCACATCCGCCACAACATCGAGGACGGCGGCGTGCAGCT
CGCCTACCACTACCAGCAGAACACCCCCATCGGCGACGGCCCCGTGCTGCTGCCCGACAACCACTACCTG
AGCGTGCAGTCCAAACTTTCGAAAGACCCCAACGAGAAGCGCGATCACATGGTCCTGCTGGAGTTCGTGA
CCGCCGCCGGGATCACTCTCGGCATGGACGAGCTGTACAAGGGCGGTACCGGAGGGAGCATGGTGAGCAA
GGGCGAGGAGCTGTTCACCGGGGTGGTGCCCATCCTGGTCGAGCTGGACGGCGACGTAAACGGCCACAAG
TTCAGCGTGTCCGGCGAGGGTGAGGGCGATGCCACCTACGGCAAGCTGACCCTGAAGTTCATCTGCACCA
CCGGCAAGCTGCCCGTGCCCTGGCCCACCCTCGTGACCACCCTGACCTACGGCGTGCAGTGCTTCAGCCG
CTACCCCGACCACATGAAGCAGCACGACTTCTTCAAGTCCGCCATGCCCGAAGGCTACATCCAGGAGCGC
ACCATCTTCTTCAAGGACGACGGCAACTACAAGACCCGCGCCGAGGTGAAGTTCGAGGGCGACACCCTGG
TGAACCGCATCGAGCTTAAGGGCATCGACTTCAAGGAGGACGGCAACATCCTGGGGCACAAGCTGGAGTA
CAACCTTCCTGACCAACTGACTGAAGAGCAGATCGCAGAATTTAAAGAGCTTTTCTCCCTATTTGACAAG
GACGGGGATGGGACAATAACAACCAAGGAGCTGGGGACGGTGATGCGGTCTCTGGGGCAGAACCCCACAG
AAGCAGAGCTGCAGGACATGATCAATGAAGTAGATGCCGACGGTGACGGCACAATCGACTTCCCTGAGTT
CCTGACAATGATGGCAAGAAAAATGAAATACAGGGACACGGAAGAAGAAATTAGAGAAGCGTTCGGTGTG
TTTGATAAGGATGGCAATGGCTACATCAGTGCAGCAGAGCTTCGCCACGTGATGACAAACCTTGGAGAGA
AGTTAACAGATGAAGAGGTTGATGAAATGATCAGGGAAGCAGACATCGATGGGGATGGTCAGGTAAACTA
CGAAGAGTTTGTACAAATGATGACAGCGAAGGGCGGTGGAAGATCTCGAGCTCAAGCTTCGAATTCCCGG
GTCGATCCAAAAAAGAAGAGAAAGGTAGATCCAAAAAAGAAGAGAAAGGTAGATCCAAAAAAGAAGAGAA
AGGTATGTCGAGACCCAGCTTTCTTGTACAAAGTGGGGGGATCCGGAGCCACGAACTTCTCTCTGTTAAA
GCAAGCAGGAGACGTGGAAGAAAACCCCGGTCCTATGGTGTCTGAGCTGATTAAGGAGAACATGCACATG
AAGCTGTACATGGAGGGCACCGTGAACAACCACCACTTCAAGTGCACATCCGAGGGCGAAGGCAAGCCCT
ACGAGGGCACCCAGACCATGAGAATCAAGGCCGTCGAGGGCGGCCCTCTCCCCTTCGCCTTCGACATCCT
GGCTACCAGCTTCATGTACGGCAGCAAAACCTTCATCAACCACACCCAGGGCATCCCCGACTTCTTTAAG
CAGTCCTTCCCTGAGGGCTTCACATGGGAGAGAGTCACCACATACGAAGACGGGGGCGTGCTGACCGCTA
CCCAGGACACCAGCCTCCAGGACGGCTGCCTCATCTACAACGTCAAGATCAGAGGGGTGAACTTCCCATC
CAACGGCCCTGTGATGCAGAAGAAAACACTCGGCTGGGAGGCCTCCACCGAGACCCTGTACCCCGCTGAC
GGCGGCCTGGAAGGCAGAGCCGACATGGCCCTGAAGCTCGTGGGCGGGGGCCACCTGATCTGCAACTTGA
AGACCACATACAGATCCAAGAAACCCGCTAAGAACCTCAAGATGCCCGGCGTCTACTATGTGGACAGAAG
ACTGGAAAGAATCAAGGAGGCCGACAAAGAGACCTACGTCGAGCAGCACGAGGTGGCTGTGGCCAGATAC
TGCGACCTCCCTAGCAAACTGGGGCACAGAGGCGGTGGAAGATCTCGAGCTCAAGCTTCGAATTCCCGGG
TCGATCCAAAAAAGAAGAGAAAGGTAGATCCAAAAAAGAAGAGAAAGGTAGATCCAAAAAAGAAGAGAAA
GGTATAGGTACCGCGGGCCCGGGATCCACCGGATCTAGAACTATAGTGAGTCGTATTACGTAGATCCAGA
CATGATAAGATACATTGATGAGTTTGGACAAACCACAACTAGAATGCAGTGAAAAAAATGCTTTATTTGT
GAAATTTGTGATGCTATTGCTTTATTTGTAACCATTATAAGCTGCAATAAACAAGTTAACAACAACAATT
GCATTCATTTTATGTTTCAGGTTCAGGGGGAGGTGTGGGAGGTTTTTTCCAACTTTA
Features (pLannotate 1.2.2; 36 found; start..end, strand, type, name):
     17..37      +  CDS            lacZα (fragment): LacZα fragment of β-galactosidase; lacZ fragment
     53..187     -  polyA_signal   SV40 poly(A) signal: SV40 polyadenylation signal
    210..293     -  CDS            large T antigen (fragment): large T antigen from SV40 (simian virus 40)
    309..533     -  polyA_signal   bGH poly(A) signal: bovine growth hormone polyadenylation signal
    647..1353    -  CDS            TagRFP (fragment): monomeric derivative of red fluorescent protein from Entacmaea quadricolor (Merzlyak et al., 2007) mammalian codon-optimized
   2815..2855    -  misc_feature   MCS (fragment): pBluescript multiple cloning site
   2868..2886    -  promoter       T3 promoter: promoter for bacteriophage T3 RNA polymerase
   2931..2947    -  protein_bind   lac operator: The lac repressor binds to the lac operator to inhibit transcription in E. coli. This inhibition can be relieved by adding lactose or isopropyl-β-D-thiogalactopyranoside (IPTG). lac repressor encoded by lacI
   2955..2985    -  promoter       lac promoter: promoter for the E. coli lac operon
   3000..3021    -  protein_bind   CAP binding site: CAP binding activates transcription in the presence of cAMP. E. coli catabolite activator protein
   3034..3126    -  CDS            lacI (fragment): lac repressor; lacI; The lac repressor binds to the lac operator to inhibit transcription in E. coli. This inhibition can be relieved by adding lactose or isopropyl-β-D-thiogalactopyranoside (IPTG).
   3309..3897    -  rep_origin     ori: high-copy-number ColE1/pMB1/pBR322/pUC origin of replication
   4068..4928    -  CDS            AmpR: β-lactamase; bla; confers resistance to ampicillin, carbenicillin, and related antibiotics
   4929..5033    -  promoter       AmpR promoter: bla
   5059..5280    -  rep_origin     M13 ori (fragment) (sequence partly withheld): M13 bacteriophage origin of replication; arrow indicates direction of (+) strand synthesis
   5280..5567    +  CDS            tyr (fragment) (sequence partly withheld): TYRO_ORYLA - Also known as tyro. Experimental evidence at transcript level: Swiss-Prot protein existence level 2. This is a copper-containing oxidase that functions in the formation of pigments such as melanins and other polyphenolic compounds. From Oryzias latipes (Japanese rice fish) (Japanese killifish).
   6149..6169    +  protein_bind   attB4: mutant version of attB; core recombination site for the Gateway® BP reaction BP Clonase™
   6185..6208    +  misc_feature   MCS (fragment): pBluescript multiple cloning site
   6323..6340    +  promoter       minP (fragment): minimal TATA-box promoter with low basal activity
   6407..6427    +  protein_bind   attB1: mutant version of attB; core recombination site for the Gateway® BP reaction BP Clonase™
   6439..7691    +  CDS            GCaMP6s (fragment): improved fluorescent protein-based calcium sensor (Chen et al., 2013)
   7701..7726    +  misc_feature   MCS (fragment): multiple cloning site
   7737..7757    +  CDS            SV40 NLS: nuclear localization signal of SV40 (simian virus 40) large T antigen
   7761..7781    +  CDS            SV40 NLS: nuclear localization signal of SV40 (simian virus 40) large T antigen
   7785..7805    +  CDS            SV40 NLS: nuclear localization signal of SV40 (simian virus 40) large T antigen
   7816..7836    -  protein_bind   attB2: mutant version of attB; core recombination site for the Gateway® BP reaction BP Clonase™
   7848..7904    +  CDS            P2A: 2A peptide from porcine teschovirus-1 polyprotein Eukaryotic ribosomes fail to insert a peptide bond between the Gly and Pro residues, yielding separate polypeptides.
   7905..8600    +  CDS            mKate2: mKate2 is a basic (constitutively fluorescent) red fluorescent protein published in 2009, derived from Entacmaea quadricolor. It is reported to be a rapidly-maturing monomer with moderate acid sensitivity.
   8610..8635    +  misc_feature   MCS (fragment): multiple cloning site
   8646..8666    +  CDS            SV40 NLS: nuclear localization signal of SV40 (simian virus 40) large T antigen
   8670..8690    +  CDS            SV40 NLS: nuclear localization signal of SV40 (simian virus 40) large T antigen
   8694..8714    +  CDS            SV40 NLS: nuclear localization signal of SV40 (simian virus 40) large T antigen
   8717..8742    +  misc_feature   MCS (fragment): multiple cloning site
   8751..8768    -  promoter       T7 promoter (fragment): promoter for bacteriophage T7 RNA polymerase
   8773..8907    -  polyA_signal   SV40 poly(A) signal: SV40 polyadenylation signal
   8970..13      -  protein_bind   attB3 (across the origin): mutant version of attB; core recombination site for the Gateway® BP reaction BP Clonase™
