[The description below was written by a language model from this plasmid's Addgene catalogue record and pLannotate feature annotations shown in this document.]
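Description:
pDestTol2CR-QUASM1:GCaMP7s-NLS-P2A-mKate2-NLS is a zebrafish Tol2 transgenesis plasmid assembled by multisite Gateway cloning into the pDestTol2CR destination backbone. It is propagated in E. coli through a high-copy ColE1/pUC-type origin and selected with ampicillin via the AmpR β-lactamase gene. A partial M13 origin and remnants of pBluescript-derived lac and T3/T7 elements are also annotated. The Tol2 transposon arms are not annotated explicitly. A fragment matching medaka tyrosinase sits next to the cassette and probably reflects Tol2-flanking sequence, since Tol2 was originally found in that locus. Delivered with Tol2 transposase, such arms allow genomic integration of the sequence between them.

The payload lies between attB4 and attB3 sites. The attB4–attB1 interval holds the QUASM1 enhancer with a minimal TATA-box promoter; QUAS-type elements are normally activated by the QF transcription factor, although the record does not name a driver. Downstream is the calcium indicator GCaMP7s (annotated by similarity as GCaMP6s) fused to three SV40 nuclear localization signals. After attB2 come a P2A peptide and mKate2, which also carries three SV40 NLS copies, then an SV40 polyadenylation signal. One transcript thus yields a nuclear green calcium sensor and a separate nuclear red reference protein, an arrangement suited to ratiometric imaging. The catalogue purpose line describes mKate2 as NES-tagged, but the plasmid name, insert field and feature table all indicate NLS.

A reverse-oriented red fluorescent protein (annotated as TagRFP, a relative of mKate2) with bGH and SV40 polyA signals matches the stated cmlc2:mKate2 heart marker for screening transgenic carriers, though its promoter is not annotated. The associated publication concerns wound-induced calcium patterns.
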