Addgene plasmid #241915: pDestTol2CR-QUASM1:GCaMP7s-NLS-P2A-mKate2-NLS
Purpose: Zebrafish transgenesis plasmid encoding GCaMP7s-NLS and mKate2-NES separated by the P2A peptide, driven by the QUASM1 enhancer, and including a cmlc2:mKate2 cardiac transgenesis marker
Depositing lab: Balázs Enyedi. Depositing organization: Semmelweis University. Publication: Fibroblasts promote osmotic surveillance by wound-induced unique calcium patterns. Fazekas L, Kaszas D, Vamosi B, Tamas SX, Szollosi T, Mihalyi V, Dehne FG, Vago-Kiss K, Al-Sheraji NM, Paulovits B, Roux BT, Enyedi B. J Cell Biol. 2026 Jan 5;225(1):e202501165. doi: 10.1083/jcb.202501165. Epub 2025 Oct 22. PubMed 41123438.
Backbone
  Vector backbone: pDestTol2CR
  Backbone size w/o insert (bp): 7839
  Total vector size (bp): 8977
  Vector type: zebrafish Tol2 transgenesis
Growth in bacteria
  Bacterial resistance: Ampicillin, 100 μg/mL
  Growth temperature: 37°C
  Growth strain: DH5alpha
  Copy number: Unknown
Gene/Insert
  Gene/Insert name: QUASM1 enhancer driving GCaMP7s-NLS and mKate2-NLS
  Species: Synthetic
  Insert size (bp): 2507
  Promoter: QUASM1
  Cloning method: Gateway Cloning
  Sequencing primers: 5′ caactttgtatagaaaagttg
Terms and licenses: Academic/Nonprofit Terms; Industry Terms: Not Available to Industry
How to cite: pDestTol2CR-QUASM1:GCaMP7s-NLS-P2A-mKate2-NLS was a gift from Balázs Enyedi (Addgene plasmid # 241915 ; http://n2t.net/addgene:241915 ; RRID:Addgene_241915)
